>Addgene plasmid #162434 | Lyn-CFP-FRB1C_no-linker | addgene full sequence | sequence record 319768 | Addgene NGS Result
TAGTTATTAATAGTAATCAATTACGGGGTCATTAGTTCATAGCCCATATATGGAGTTCCGCGTTACATAA
CTTACGGTAAATGGCCCGCCTGGCTGACCGCCCAACGACCCCCGCCCATTGACGTCAATAATGACGTATG
TTCCCATAGTAACGCCAATAGGGACTTTCCATTGACGTCAATGGGTGGAGTATTTACGGTAAACTGCCCA
CTTGGCAGTACATCAAGTGTATCATATGCCAAGTACGCCCCCTATTGACGTCAATGACGGTAAATGGCCC
GCCTGGCATTATGCCCAGTACATGACCTTATGGGACTTTCCTACTTGGCAGTACATCTACGTATTAGTCA
TCGCTATTACCATGGTGATGCGGTTTTGGCAGTACATCAATGGGCGTGGATAGCGGTTTGACTCACGGGG
ATTTCCAAGTCTCCACCCCATTGACGTCAATGGGAGTTTGTTTTGGCACCAAAATCAACGGGACTTTCCA
AAATGTCGTAACAACTCCGCCCCATTGACGCAAATGGGCGGTAGGCGTGTACGGTGGGAGGTCTATATAA
GCAGAGCTGGTTTAGTGAACCGTCAGATCCGCTAGCGCCACCATGGGATGTATAAAATCAAAAGGGAAAG
ACAGCGCGGATAGTGCTGGTGGTTTACCGGTCGCCACCATGGTGAGCAAGGGCGAGGAGCTGTTCACCGG
GGTGGTGCCCATCCTGGTCGAGCTGGACGGCGACGTAAACGGCCACAAGTTCAGCGTGTCCGGCGAGGGC
GAGGGCGATGCCACCTACGGCAAGCTGACCCTGAAGTTCATCTGCACCACCGGCAAGCTGCCCGTGCCCT
GGCCCACCCTCGTGACCACCCTGACCTGGGGCGTGCAGTGCTTCAGCCGCTACCCCGACCACATGAAGCA
GCACGACTTCTTCAAGTCCGCCATGCCCGAAGGCTACGTCCAGGAGCGCACCATCTTCTTCAAGGACGAC
GGCAACTACAAGACCCGCGCCGAGGTGAAGTTCGAGGGCGACACCCTGGTGAACCGCATCGAGCTGAAGG
GCATCGACTTCAAGGAGGACGGCAACATCCTGGGGCACAAGCTGGAGTACAACTACATCAGCCACAACGT
CTATATCACCGCCGACAAGCAGAAGAACGGCATCAAGGCCAACTTCAAGATCCGCCACAACATCGAGGAC
GGCAGCGTGCAGCTCGCCGACCACTACCAGCAGAACACCCCCATCGGCGACGGCCCCGTGCTGCTGCCCG
ACAACCACTACCTGAGCACCCAGTCCGCCCTGAGCAAAGACCCCAACGAGAAGCGCGATCACATGGTCCT
GCTGGAGTTCGTGACCGCCGCCGGGATCACTCTCGGCATGGACGAGCTGTACAAGGGAGCAAGTGGACAG
ACTCTGAAGGAAACATCCTTTAATCAGGCCTATGGTCGAGATTTAATGGAGGCCCAAGAGTGGTGCAGGA
AGTACATGAAATCAGGGAATGTCAAGGACCTCCTCCAAGCCTGGGACCTCTATTATCATGTGTTCCGACG
AATCTCAAAGAGTGCTGGTGGTAGTGCTGGTGGTAGTGCTGGTGGTACTGGTGGTCCTCGAGCTCAAGCT
TCGAACTCTGCAGTCGACAGATCCACCGGATCTAGATAACTGATCATAATCAGCCATACCACATTTGTAG
AGGTTTTACTTGCTTTAAAAAACCTCCCACACCTCCCCCTGAACCTGAAACATAAAATGAATGCAATTGT
TGTTGTTAACTTGTTTATTGCAGCTTATAATGGTTACAAATAAAGCAATAGCATCACAAATTTCACAAAT
AAAGCATTTTTTTCACTGCATTCTAGTTGTGGTTTGTCCAAACTCATCAATGTATCTTAAGGCGTAAATT
GTAAGCGTTAATATTTTGTTAAAATTCGCGTTAAATTTTTGTTAAATCAGCTCATTTTTTAACCAATAGG
CCGAAATCGGCAAAATCCCTTATAAATCAAAAGAATAGACCGAGATAGGGT
[37 nt withheld, positions 2012-2048]
AAAGAACGTGGACTCCAACGTCAAAGG
[49 nt withheld, positions 2076-2124]
T
[91 nt withheld, positions 2126-2216]
G
[124 nt withheld, positions 2218-2341]
CAGGTGGCACTTTTCGGGGAAATGTGCGCGGAACCCCTATTTGTTTATTTTTCTAAATACATTCAAATAT
GTATCCGCTCATGAGACAATAACCCTGATAAATGCTTCAATAATATTGAAAAAGGAAGAGTCCTGAGGCG
GAAAGAACCAGCTGTGGAATGTGTGTCAGTTAGGGTGTGGAAAGTCCCCAGGCTCCCCAGCAGGCAGAAG
TATGCAAAGCATGCATCTCAATTAGTCAGCAACCAGGTGTGGAAAGTCCCCAGGCTCCCCAGCAGGCAGA
AGTATGCAAAGCATGCATCTCAATTAGTCAGCAACCATAGTCCCGCCCCTAACTCCGCCCATCCCGCCCC
TAACTCCGCCCAGTTCCGCCCATTCTCCGCCCCATGGCTGACTAATTTTTTTTATTTATGCAGAGGCCGA
GGCCGCCTCGGCCTCTGAGCTATTCCAGAAGTAGTGAGGAGGCTTTTTTGGAGGCCTAGGCTTTTGCAAA
GATCGATCAAGAGACAGGATGAGGATCGTTTCGCATGATTGAACAAGATGGATTGCACGCAGGTTCTCCG
GCCGCTTGGGTGGAGAGGCTATTCGGCTATGACTGGGCACAACAGACAATCGGCTGCTCTGATGCCGCCG
TGTTCCGGCTGTCAGCGCAGGGGCGCCCGGTTCTTTTTGTCAAGACCGACCTGTCCGGTGCCCTGAATGA
ACTGCAAGACGAGGCAGCGCGGCTATCGTGGCTGGCCACGACGGGCGTTCCTTGCGCAGCTGTGCTCGAC
GTTGTCACTGAAGCGGGAAGGGACTGGCTGCTATTGGGCGAAGTGCCGGGGCAGGATCTCCTGTCATCTC
ACCTTGCTCCTGCCGAGAAAGTATCCATCATGGCTGATGCAATGCGGCGGCTGCATACGCTTGATCCGGC
TACCTGCCCATTCGACCACCAAGCGAAACATCGCATCGAGCGAGCACGTACTCGGATGGAAGCCGGTCTT
GTCGATCAGGATGATCTGGACGAAGAGCATCAGGGGCTCGCGCCAGCCGAACTGTTCGCCAGGCTCAAGG
CGAGCATGCCCGACGGCGAGGATCTCGTCGTGACCCATGGCGATGCCTGCTTGCCGAATATCATGGTGGA
AAATGGCCGCTTTTCTGGATTCATCGACTGTGGCCGGCTGGGTGTGGCGGACCGCTATCAGGACATAGCG
TTGGCTACCCGTGATATTGCTGAAGAGCTTGGCGGCGAATGGGCTGACCGCTTCCTCGTGCTTTACGGTA
TCGCCGCTCCCGATTCGCAGCGCATCGCCTTCTATCGCCTTCTTGACGAGTTCTTCTGAGCGGGACTCTG
GGGTTCGAAATGACCGACCAAGCGACGCCCAACCTGCCATCACGAGATTTCGATTCCACCGCCGCCTTCT
ATGAAAGGTTGGGCTTCGGAATCGTTTTCCGGGACGCCGGCTGGATGATCCTCCAGCGCGGGGATCTCAT
GCTGGAGTTCTTCGCCCACCCTAGGGGGAGGCTAACTGAAACACGGAAGGAGACAATACCGGAAGGAACC
CGCGCTATGACGGCAATAAAAAGACAGAATAAAACGCACGGTGTTGGGTCGTTTGTTCATAAACGCGGGG
TTCGGTCCCAGGGCTGGCACTCTGTCGATACCCCACCGAGACCCCATTGGGGCCAATACGCCCGCGTTTC
TTCCTTTTCCCCACCCCACCCCCCAAGTTCGGGTGAAGGCCCAGGGCTCGCAGCCAACGTCGGGGCGGCA
GGCCCTGCCATAGCCTCAGGTTACTCATATATACTTTAGATTGATTTAAAACTTCATTTTTAATTTAAAA
GGATCTAGGTGAAGATCCTTTTTGATAATCTCATGACCAAAATCCCTTAACGTGAGTTTTCGTTCCACTG
AGCGTCAGACCCCGTAGAAAAGATCAAAGGATCTTCTTGAGATCCTTTTTTTCTGCGCGTAATCTGCTGC
TTGCAAACAAAAAAACCACCGCTACCAGCGGTGGTTTGTTTGCCGGATCAAGAGCTACCAACTCTTTTTC
CGAAGGTAACTGGCTTCAGCAGAGCGCAGATACCAAATACTGTTCTTCTAGTGTAGCCGTAGTTAGGCCA
CCACTTCAAGAACTCTGTATCACCGCCTACATACCTCGCTCTGCTAATCCTGTTACCAGTGGCTGCTGCC
AGTGGCGATAAGTCGTGTCTTACCGGGTTGGACTCAAGACGATAGTTACCGGATAAGGCGCAGCGGTCGG
GCTGAACGGGGGGTTCGTGCACACAGCCCAGCTTGGAGCGAACGACCTACACCGAACTGAGATACCTACA
GCGTGAGCTATGAGAAAGCGCCACGCTTCCCGAAGGGAGAAAGGCGGACAGGTATCCGGTAAGCGGCAGG
GTCGGAACAGGAGAGCGCACGAGGGAGCTTCCAGGGGGAAACGCCTGGTATCTTTATAGTCCTGTCGGGT
TTCGCCACCTCTGACTTGAGCGTCGATTTTTGTGATGCTCGTCAGGGGGGCGGAGCCTATGGAAAAACGC
CAGCAACGCGGCCTTTTTACGGTTCCTGGCCTTTTGCTGGCCTTTTGCTCACATGTTCTTTCCTGCGTTA
TCCCCTGATTCTGTGGATAACCGTATTACCGCCATGCAT
Features (pLannotate 1.2.2; 15 found; start..end, strand, type, name):
     61..364     +  enhancer       CMV enhancer: human cytomegalovirus immediate early enhancer
    365..568     +  promoter       CMV promoter: human cytomegalovirus (CMV) immediate early promoter
    669..1385    +  CDS            ECFP: ECFP is a basic (constitutively fluorescent) cyan fluorescent protein published in 1996, derived from Aequorea victoria. It has low acid sensitivity.
   1398..1550    +  CDS            FRB* (fragment): T2098L mutant of FKBP-rapamycin binding domain of human FRAP binds synthetic ligands such as AP21967
   1597..1628    +  misc_feature   MCS (fragment): multiple cloning site
   1651..1735    +  CDS            large T antigen (fragment): large T antigen from SV40 (simian virus 40)
   1758..1879    +  polyA_signal   SV40 poly(A) signal: SV40 polyadenylation signal
   1913..2341    -  rep_origin     f1 ori (sequence partly withheld): f1 bacteriophage origin of replication; arrow indicates direction of (+) strand synthesis
   2368..2472    +  promoter       AmpR promoter: bla
   2474..2831    +  promoter       SV40 promoter: SV40 enhancer and early promoter
   2866..3660    +  CDS            NeoR/KanR: aminoglycoside phosphotransferase from Tn5; aph(3')-II (or nptII); confers resistance to neomycin, kanamycin, and G418 (Geneticin®)
   3681..3833    +  CDS            ble (fragment): BLE_KLEPN - Experimental evidence at protein level: Swiss-Prot protein existence level 1. Binding protein with a strong affinity to the bleomycin family of antibiotics. Binds to CL990; an antimitotic-antibiotic compound. From Klebsiella pneumoniae.
   3892..3939    +  polyA_signal   HSV TK poly(A) signal: herpes simplex virus thymidine kinase polyadenylation signal (Cole and Stacy, 1985)
   4030..4046    -  polyA_signal   bGH poly(A) signal (fragment): bovine growth hormone polyadenylation signal
   4268..4856    +  rep_origin     ori: high-copy-number ColE1/pMB1/pBR322/pUC origin of replication
