[The description below was written by a language model from this plasmid's Addgene catalogue record and pLannotate feature annotations shown in this document.]
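Description:
Lyn-CFP-FRB1C_no-linker is a mammalian expression plasmid built on the Clontech C1 fluorescent-protein backbone. It is a 4,970 nt, high-copy vector that replicates in E. coli through a ColE1/pUC-type origin and also carries an f1 origin. Selection relies on a single NeoR/KanR (Tn5 aminoglycoside phosphotransferase) cassette. A bacterial bla-type promoter drives it for kanamycin resistance in bacteria, and an SV40 early promoter drives it in mammalian cells, where it can confer G418 resistance; the cassette ends in an HSV TK polyadenylation signal. The short ble, bGH poly(A) and large T antigen fragments in the annotation are probably incidental matches within backbone sequence rather than functional parts.

The payload is a synthetic fusion expressed from the CMV immediate-early enhancer and promoter and terminated by the SV40 poly(A) signal. The annotated portion consists of ECFP followed closely by a fragment of the FKBP-rapamycin binding (FRB) domain, which the software matched to the T2098L FRB* variant. Only part of FRB is present, which fits the "FRB1C" name suggesting a C-terminal piece of a split FRB, although the record does not define the split site. The insert was cloned between KpnI and SalI. The "Lyn" in the name implies an N-terminal Lyn-derived membrane-targeting motif, generally used to anchor proteins at the plasma membrane. It is not separately annotated, but there is unannotated space between the promoter and ECFP where it could lie. "No-linker" suggests that this version lacks a spacer found in related constructs.

The stated purpose is use in a chemically induced trimerization (CIT) system, in which a small molecule brings three protein components together. This construct presumably provides a cyan-fluorescent, membrane-anchored component of that system for live-cell imaging experiments.
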