Addgene plasmid #162434: Lyn-CFP-FRB1C_no-linker
Purpose: for use in CIT (chemically induced trimerization) system
Depositing lab: Takanari Inoue. Depositing organization: Johns Hopkins University and School of Medicine. Publication: Rational design and implementation of a chemically inducible heterotrimerization system. Wu HD, Kikuchi M, Dagliyan O, Aragaki AK, Nakamura H, Dokholyan NV, Umehara T, Inoue T. Nat Methods. 2020 Sep;17(9):928-936. doi: 10.1038/s41592-020-0913-x. Epub 2020 Aug 3. PubMed 32747768.
Backbone
  Vector backbone: C1
  Backbone manufacturer: Clontech
  Vector type: Mammalian Expression
Growth in bacteria
  Bacterial resistance: Kanamycin, 50 μg/mL
  Growth temperature: 37°C
  Growth strain: DH5alpha
  Copy number: High Copy
Gene/Insert
  Gene/Insert name: Lyn-CFP-FRB1C_no_linker
  Species: Synthetic
  Promoter: CMV
  Cloning method: Restriction Enzyme; 5′ cloning site KpnI (not destroyed); 3′ cloning site SalI (not destroyed)
  Sequencing primers: 5′ CATGGTCCTGCTGGAGTTCGTG; 3′ GAAATTTGTGATGCTATTGC
Terms and licenses: Academic/Nonprofit Terms; Industry Terms: Not Available to Industry
How to cite: Lyn-CFP-FRB1C_no-linker was a gift from Takanari Inoue (Addgene plasmid # 162434 ; http://n2t.net/addgene:162434 ; RRID:Addgene_162434)
